Addgene plasmid #103377: LSB-hsa-miR-26a-1-3p
Purpose: Used to sense miRNA activity using fluorescence based tools. hsa-miR-26a-1-3p target in 3' UTR of of mKate. miRNA activity can be measured by the repression of mKate2 relative to EBFP2 fluorescent proteins . Plasmid is inherently unstable; please see Depositor Comments
Depositing lab: Ron Weiss. Depositing organization: Massachusetts Institute of Technology. Publication: A mixed antagonistic/synergistic miRNA repression model enables accurate predictions of multi-input miRNA sensor activity. Gam JJ, Babb J, Weiss R. Nat Commun. 2018 Jun 22;9(1):2430. doi: 10.1038/s41467-018-04575-0. PubMed 29934631.
Backbone
  Vector backbone: Low Sensor Backbone (LSB)
  Vector type: Mammalian Expression, Synthetic Biology
Growth in bacteria
  Bacterial resistance: Ampicillin and Kanamycin, 100 & 50 μg/mL
  Growth temperature: 30°C
  Growth strain: NEB Stable
  Copy number: High Copy
Gene/Insert
  Gene/Insert name: hsa-miR-26a-1-3p target
  Species: H. sapiens (human)
  Entrez Gene: MIR26A1 (a.k.a. MIR26A, MIRN26A1, mir-26a-1)
  Promoter: EF-1a
  Cloning method: Gibson Cloning
Terms and licenses: Academic/Nonprofit Terms; Industry Terms: Not Available to Industry
Depositor comments: Please note that this plasmid is inherently unstable due to a repeating poly A element. We recommend performing a diagnostic digest on multiple colonies upon receipt. The depositors would like to note the presence of several discrepancies between the depositor sequence and physical plasmid sequence. In particular, the sequences upstream and downstream of the puromycin coding region have 10 bp insertions which do not affect the ability to perform puromycin selection. The sequences for those regions within the physical plasmids are as follows: Upstream of Puro: GAATTCGACCGCCTGTCTCAAGGTGCCACC; Downstream of Puro: GCTTTGAGACTACGCGTGAATTCACTCCTC.
How to cite: LSB-hsa-miR-26a-1-3p was a gift from Ron Weiss (Addgene plasmid # 103377 ; http://n2t.net/addgene:103377 ; RRID:Addgene_103377)
