[The description below was written by a language model from this plasmid's Addgene catalogue record and pLannotate feature annotations shown in this document.]
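Description:
LSB-hsa-miR-26a-1-3p is a mammalian expression and synthetic-biology plasmid built on the Low Sensor Backbone (LSB), designed as a two-colour fluorescent sensor of microRNA activity. It is about 11 kb and replicates in E. coli from a high-copy ColE1/pUC-type origin. It carries both a β-lactamase gene and an aph(3')-Ia kanamycin resistance gene, so it is selected with ampicillin and kanamycin together. A puromycin N-acetyltransferase coding sequence followed by a rabbit β-globin poly(A) signal allows puromycin selection in mammalian cells, although the feature table does not annotate a promoter for it.

The payload consists of two parallel transcription units, each driven by the human EF-1α core promoter with its intron A and terminated by a rabbit β-globin polyadenylation signal. One unit expresses the red fluorescent protein mKate2 and, according to the catalogue entry, carries a target site for human miR-26a-1-3p in its 3' UTR; this site is not separately annotated in the feature table. The other unit expresses the blue protein EBFP2 without the target and serves as an internal reference for plasmid delivery and expression. When the microRNA is active in a transfected cell, mKate2 is repressed relative to EBFP2, so the red-to-blue ratio reports miRNA activity. Gateway attB4, attB1 and attB2 sites flank the promoters and coding sequences as remnants of modular assembly, and the insert was added by Gibson cloning.

The depositor notes that the repeated poly(A) elements make the plasmid inherently unstable. The depositor also reports small insertions flanking the puromycin coding region in the physical plasmid, compared with the deposited sequence, which do not affect puromycin selection.
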