Features (pLannotate 1.2.2; 28 found; start..end, strand, type, name):
     87..675     -  rep_origin     ori: high-copy-number ColE1/pMB1/pBR322/pUC origin of replication
    846..1706    -  CDS            AmpR: β-lactamase; bla; confers resistance to ampicillin, carbenicillin, and related antibiotics
   1707..1778    -  promoter       AmpR promoter: bla
   1857..2456    +  CDS            PuroR: puromycin N-acetyltransferase; pac from Streptomyces alboniger; confers resistance to puromycin
   2461..2541    +  CDS            HBB (fragment): HBB_PONPY - Experimental evidence at transcript level: Swiss-Prot protein existence level 2. Involved in oxygen transport from the lung to the various peripheral tissues. From Pongo pygmaeus (Bornean orangutan).
   2612..2667    +  polyA_signal   β-globin poly(A) signal: rabbit β-globin polyadenylation signal (Gil and Proudfoot, 1987)
   3646..3666    +  protein_bind   attB4: mutant version of attB; core recombination site for the Gateway® BP reaction BP Clonase™
   3734..3945    +  promoter       EF-1α core promoter: core promoter for human elongation factor EF-1α
   3946..4884    +  intron         EF-1α intron A: intron upstream of the start codon of human EF-1α
   4911..4931    +  protein_bind   attB1: mutant version of attB; core recombination site for the Gateway® BP reaction BP Clonase™
   4951..5646    +  CDS            mKate2: mKate2 is a basic (constitutively fluorescent) red fluorescent protein published in 2009, derived from Entacmaea quadricolor. It is reported to be a rapidly-maturing monomer with moderate acid sensitivity.
   5666..5690    -  protein_bind   attB2: mutant version of attB; recombination site for the Gateway® BP reaction BP Clonase™
   5834..5908    +  CDS            HBB (fragment): HBB_PONPY - Experimental evidence at transcript level: Swiss-Prot protein existence level 2. Involved in oxygen transport from the lung to the various peripheral tissues. From Pongo pygmaeus (Bornean orangutan).
   5979..6034    +  polyA_signal   β-globin poly(A) signal: rabbit β-globin polyadenylation signal (Gil and Proudfoot, 1987)
   6418..6443    +  misc_feature   SA: splice acceptor site
   7115..7135    +  protein_bind   attB4: mutant version of attB; core recombination site for the Gateway® BP reaction BP Clonase™
   7203..7414    +  promoter       EF-1α core promoter: core promoter for human elongation factor EF-1α
   7415..8353    +  intron         EF-1α intron A: intron upstream of the start codon of human EF-1α
   8380..8400    +  protein_bind   attB1: mutant version of attB; core recombination site for the Gateway® BP reaction BP Clonase™
   8411..9127    +  CDS            EBFP2: EBFP2 is a basic (constitutively fluorescent) blue fluorescent protein published in 2007, derived from Aequorea victoria. It is reported to be a rapidly-maturing monomer with moderate acid sensitivity.
   9135..9159    -  protein_bind   attB2: mutant version of attB; recombination site for the Gateway® BP reaction BP Clonase™
   9163..9243    +  CDS            HBB (fragment): HBB_PONPY - Experimental evidence at transcript level: Swiss-Prot protein existence level 2. Involved in oxygen transport from the lung to the various peripheral tissues. From Pongo pygmaeus (Bornean orangutan).
   9314..9369    +  polyA_signal   β-globin poly(A) signal: rabbit β-globin polyadenylation signal (Gil and Proudfoot, 1987)
   9752..9774    -  protein_bind   lac operator (fragment): The lac repressor binds to the lac operator to inhibit transcription in E. coli. This inhibition can be relieved by adding lactose or isopropyl-β-D-thiogalactopyranoside (IPTG). lac repressor encoded by lacI
   9778..9808    -  promoter       lac promoter: promoter for the E. coli lac operon
   9823..9844    -  protein_bind   CAP binding site: CAP binding activates transcription in the presence of cAMP. E. coli catabolite activator protein
   9857..9896    -  CDS            lacI (fragment): lac repressor; lacI; The lac repressor binds to the lac operator to inhibit transcription in E. coli. This inhibition can be relieved by adding lactose or isopropyl-β-D-thiogalactopyranoside (IPTG).
  10069..10878   +  CDS            KanR: aminoglycoside phosphotransferase; aph(3')-Ia; confers resistance to kanamycin in bacteria or G418 (Geneticin®) in eukaryotes
>Addgene plasmid #103377 | LSB-hsa-miR-26a-1-3p | depositor full sequence | sequence record 195803 | Full Sequence
AATTGAGGGGATAACGCAGGAAAGAACATGTGAGCAAAAGGCCAGCAAAAGGCCAGGAACCGTAAAAAGG
CCGCGTTGCTGGCGTTTTTCCATAGGCTCCGCCCCCCTGACGAGCATCACAAAAATCGACGCTCAAGTCA
GAGGTGGCGAAACCCGACAGGACTATAAAGATACCAGGCGTTTCCCCCTGGAAGCTCCCTCGTGCGCTCT
CCTGTTCCGACCCTGCCGCTTACCGGATACCTGTCCGCCTTTCTCCCTTCGGGAAGCGTGGCGCTTTCTC
ATAGCTCACGCTGTAGGTATCTCAGTTCGGTGTAGGTCGTTCGCTCCAAGCTGGGCTGTGTGCACGAACC
CCCCGTTCAGCCCGACCGCTGCGCCTTATCCGGTAACTATCGTCTTGAGTCCAACCCGGTAAGACACGAC
TTATCGCCACTGGCAGCAGCCACTGGTAACAGGATTAGCAGAGCGAGGTATGTAGGCGGTGCTACAGAGT
TCTTGAAGTGGTGGCCTAACTACGGCTACACTAGAAGAACAGTATTTGGTATCTGCGCTCTGCTGAAGCC
AGTTACCTTCGGAAAAAGAGTTGGTAGCTCTTGATCCGGCAAACAAACCACCGCTGGTAGCGGTGGTTTT
TTTGTTTGCAAGCAGCAGATTACGCGCAGAAAAAAAGGATCTCAAGAAGATCCTTTGATCTTTTCTACGG
GGTCTGACGCTCAGTGGAACGAAAACTCACGTTAAGGGATTTTGGTCATGAGATTATCAAAAAGGATCTT
CACCTAGATCCTTTTAAATTAAAAATGAAGTTTTAAATCAATCTAAAGTATATATGAGTAAACTTGGTCT
GACAGTTACCAATGCTTAATCAGTGAGGCACCTATCTCAGCGATCTGTCTATTTCGTTCATCCATAGTTG
CCTGACTCCCCGTCGTGTAGATAACTACGATACGGGAGGGCTTACCATCTGGCCCCAGTGCTGCAATGAT
ACCGCGAGAACCACGCTCACCGGCTCCAGATTTATCAGCAATAAACCAGCCAGCCGGAAGGGCCGAGCGC
AGAAGTGGTCCTGCAACTTTATCCGCCTCCATCCAGTCTATTAATTGTTGCCGGGAAGCTAGAGTAAGTA
GTTCGCCAGTTAATAGTTTGCGCAACGTTGTTGCCATTGCTACAGGCATCGTGGTGTCACGCTCGTCGTT
TGGTATGGCTTCATTCAGCTCCGGTTCCCAACGATCAAGGCGAGTTACATGATCCCCCATGTTGTGCAAA
AAAGCGGTTAGCTCCTTCGGTCCTCCGATCGTTGTCAGAAGTAAGTTGGCCGCAGTGTTATCACTCATGG
TTATGGCAGCACTGCATAATTCTCTTACTGTCATGCCATCCGTAAGATGCTTTTCTGTGACTGGTGAGTA
CTCAACCAAGTCATTCTGAGAATAGTGTATGCGGCGACCGAGTTGCTCTTGCCCGGCGTCAATACGGGAT
AATACCGCGCCACATAGCAGAACTTTAAAAGTGCTCATCATTGGAAAACGTTCTTCGGGGCGAAAACTCT
CAAGGATCTTACCGCTGTTGAGATCCAGTTCGATGTAACCCACTCGTGCACCCAACTGATCTTCAGCATC
TTTTACTTTCACCAGCGTTTCTGGGTGAGCAAAAACAGGAAGGCAAAATGCCGCAAAAAAGGGAATAAGG
GCGACACGGAAATGTTGAATACTCATACTCTTCCTTTTTCAATATTATTGAAGCATTTATCAGGGTTATT
GTCTCATGAGCGGATACATATTTGAATGTAGCTCCGAATTTCTCGAGGGCTTGTCGACGACGGCGGTCTC
CGTCGTCAGGATCATGAATTCGACCCGCCTGCCACCATGACCGAGTACAAGCCCACGGTGCGCCTCGCCA
CCCGCGACGACGTCCCCCGGGCCGTACGCACCCTCGCCGCCGCGTTCGCCGACTACCCCGCCACGCGCCA
CACCGTCGACCCGGACCGCCACATCGAGCGGGTCACCGAGCTGCAAGAACTCTTCCTCACGCGCGTCGGG
CTCGACATCGGCAAGGTGTGGGTCGCGGACGACGGCGCCGCGGTGGCGGTCTGGACCACGCCGGAGAGCG
TCGAAGCGGGGGCGGTGTTCGCCGAGATCGGCCCGCGCATGGCCGAGTTGAGCGGTTCCCGGCTGGCCGC
GCAGCAACAGATGGAAGGCCTCCTGGCGCCGCACCGGCCCAAGGAGCCCGCGTGGTTCCTGGCCACCGTC
GGCGTCTCGCCCGACCACCAGGGCAAGGGTCTGGGCAGCGCCGTCGTGCTCCCCGGAGTGGAGGCGGCCG
AGCGCGCCGGGGTGCCCGCCTTCCTGGAGACATCCGCGCCCCGCAACCTCCCCTTCTACGAGCGGCTCGG
CTTCACCGTCACCGCCGACGTCGAGGTGCCCGAAGGACCGCGCACCTGGTGCATGACCCGCAAGCCCGGT
GCCTGATACGCGTGAATTCACTCCTCAGGTGCAGGCTGCCTATCAGAAGGTGGTGGCTGGTGTGGCCAAT
GCCCTGGCTCACAAATACCACTGAGATCTTTTTCCCTCTGCCAAAAATTATGGGGACATCATGAAGCCCC
TTGAGCATCTGACTTCTGGCTAATAAAGGAAATTTATTTTCATTGCAATAGTGTGTTGGAATTTTTTGTG
TCTCTCACTCGGAAGGACATATGGGAGGGCAAATCATTTAAAACATCAGAATGAGTATTTGGTTTAGAGT
TTGGCAACATATGCCCATATGCTGGCTGCCATGAACAAAGGTTGGCTATAAAGAGGTCATCAGTATATGA
AACAGCCCCCTGCTGTCCATTCCTTATTCCATAGAAAAGCCTTGACTTGAGGTTAGATTTTTTTTATATT
TTGTTTTGTGTTATTTTTTTCTTTAACATCCCTAAAATTTTCCTTACATGTTTTACTAGCCAGATTTTTC
CTCCTCTCCTGACTACTCCCAGTCATAGCTGTCCCTCTTCTCTTATGGAGATCCCTCGACCTGCAGCCCA
AGCTTGAATTCTCTAGAATTACCCTGTTATCCCTATGCTTGGTTTACCGAGCTCTTATTGGTTTTCAAAC
TTCATTGACTGTGCCCAACGCGCCTGGGAGCTCACGGGGACAGCCCCCCCCCAAAGCCCCCAGGGATGTA
ATTACGTCCCTCCCCCGCTAGGGGGCAGCAGCGAGCCGCCCGGGGCTCCGCTCCGGTCCGGCGCTCCCCC
CGCATCCCCGAGCCGGCAGCGTGCGGGGACAGCCCGGGCACGGGGAAGGTGGCACGGGATCGCTTTCCTC
TGAACGCTTCTCGCTGCTCTTTGAGCCTGCAGACACCTGGGGGGATACGGGGAAAAAGCTAGGCTGAAAG
ACCGGTTCTTAGAATGACACGCGCCTGGGAGCTCACGGGGACAGCCCCCCCCCAAAGCCCCCAGGGATGT
AATTACGTCCCTCCCCCGCTAGGGGGCAGCAGCGAGCCGCCCGGGGCTCCGCTCCGGTCCGGCGCTCCCC
CCGCATCCCCGAGCCGGCAGCGTGCGGGGACAGCCCGGGCACGGGGAAGGTGGCACGGGATCGCTTTCCT
CTGAACGCTTCTCGCTGCTCTTTGAGCCTGCAGACACCTGGGGGGATACGGGGAAAAAGCTAACTTCTGA
GACGACAACTTTGTATAGAAAAGTTGGCTCCGAATTCGCCCTTGACAGCAGAGATCCAGTTTGGTTAATT
AATTGGCTCCGGTGCCCGTCAGTGGGCAGAGCGCACATCGCCCACAGTCCCCGAGAAGTTGTGGGGAGGG
GTCGGCAATTGAACCGGTGCCTAGAGAAGGTGGCGCGGGGTAAACTGGGAAAGTGATGTCGTGTACTGGC
TCCGCCTTTTTCCCGAGGGTGGGGGAGAACCGTATATAAGTGCAGTAGTCGCCGTGAACGTTCTTTTTCG
CAACGGGTTTGCCGCCAGAACACAGGTAAGTGCCGTGTGTGGTTCCCGCGGGCCTGGCCTCTTTACGGGT
TATGGCCCTTGCGTGCCTTGAATTACTTCCACCTGGCTGCAGTACGTGATTCTTGATCCCGAGCTTCGGG
TTGGAAGTGGGTGGGAGAGTTCGAGGCCTTGCGCTTAAGGAGCCCCTTCGCCTCGTGCTTGAGTTGAGGC
CTGGCCTGGGCGCTGGGGCCGCCGCGTGCGAATCTGGTGGCACCTTCGCGCCTGTCTCGCTGCTTTCGAT
AAGTCTCTAGCCATTTAAAATTTTTGATGACCTGCTGCGACGCTTTTTTTCTGGCAAGATAGTCTTGTAA
ATGCGGGCCAAGATCTGCACACTGGTATTTCGGTTTTTGGGGCCGCGGGCGGCGACGGGGCCCGTGCGTC
CCAGCGCACATGTTCGGCGAGGCGGGGCCTGCGAGCGCGGCCACCGAGAATCGGACGGGGGTAGTCTCAA
GCTGGCCGGCCTGCTCTGGTGCCTGGCCTCGCGCCGCCGTGTATCGCCCCGCCCTGGGCGGCAAGGCTGG
CCCGGTCGGCACCAGTTGCGTGAGCGGAAAGATGGCCGCTTCCCGGCCCTGCTGCAGGGAGCTCAAAATG
GAGGACGCGGCGCTCGGGAGAGCGGGCGGGTGAGTCACCCACACAAAGGAAAAGGGCCTTTCCGTCCTCA
GCCGTCGCTTCATGTGACTCCACGGAGTACCGGGCGCCGTCCAGGCACCTCGATTAGTTCTCGAGCTTTT
GGAGTACGTCGTCTTTAGGTTGGGGGGAGGGGTTTTATGCGATGGAGTTTCCCCACACTGAGTGGGTGGA
GACTGAAGTTAGGCCAGCTTGGCACTTGATGTAATTCTCCTTGGAATTTGCCCTTTTTGAGTTTGGATCT
TGGTTCATTCTCAAGCCTCAGACAGTGGTTCAAAGTTTTTTTCTTCCATTTCAGGTGTCGTGAGAAGGGC
GAATTCGACCCAAGTTTGTACAAAAAAGCAGGCTGGATCCAGGTGCCACCATGGTGAGCGAGCTGATTAA
GGAGAACATGCACATGAAGCTGTACATGGAGGGCACCGTGAACAACCACCACTTCAAGTGCACATCCGAG
GGCGAAGGCAAGCCCTACGAGGGCACCCAGACCATGAGAATCAAGGCGGTCGAGGGCGGCCCTCTCCCCT
TCGCCTTCGACATCCTGGCTACCAGCTTCATGTACGGCAGCAAAACCTTCATCAACCACACCCAGGGCAT
CCCCGACTTCTTTAAGCAGTCCTTCCCCGAGGGCTTCACATGGGAGAGAGTCACCACATACGAAGATGGG
GGCGTGCTGACCGCTACCCAGGACACCAGCCTCCAGGACGGCTGCCTCATCTACAACGTCAAGATCAGAG
GGGTGAACTTCCCATCCAACGGCCCTGTGATGCAGAAGAAAACACTCGGCTGGGAGGCCTCCACCGAGAC
ACTGTACCCCGCTGACGGCGGCCTGGAAGGCAGAGCCGACATGGCCCTGAAGCTCGTGGGCGGGGGCCAC
CTGATCTGCAACCTTAAGACCACATACAGATCCAAGAAACCCGCTAAGAACCTCAAGATGCCCGGCGTCT
ACTATGTGGACAGGAGACTGGAAAGAATCAAGGAGGCCGACAAAGAGACATACGTCGAGCAGCACGAGGT
GGCTGTGGCCAGATACTGCGACCTCCCTAGCAAACTGGGGCACAAACTTAATTGAGAATTCTACCACCCA
GCTTTCTTGTACAAAGTGGTACGTCTCAAGACCAGAGGTCTCTGCTTTCAAGTAACGTGCAAGTAACCAA
GAATAGGCGTGCAAGTAACCAAGAATAGGCGTGCAAGTAACCAAGAATAGGCGTGCAAGTAACCAAGAAT
AGGCAACCAGAAGAGACCTGTGCTTCACTCCTCAGGTGCAGGCTGCCTATCAGAAGGTGGTGGCTGGTGT
GGCCAATGCCCTGGCTCACAAATACCACTGAGATCTTTTTCCCTCTGCCAAAAATTATGGGGACATCATG
AAGCCCCTTGAGCATCTGACTTCTGGCTAATAAAGGAAATTTATTTTCATTGCAATAGTGTGTTGGAATT
TTTTGTGTCTCTCACTCGGAAGGACATATGGGAGGGCAAATCATTTAAAACATCAGAATGAGTATTTGGT
TTAGAGTTTGGCAACATATGCCCATATGCTGGCTGCCATGAACAAAGGTTGGCTATAAAGAGGTCATCAG
TATATGAAACAGCCCCCTGCTGTCCATTCCTTATTCCATAGAAAAGCCTTGACTTGAGGTTAGATTTTTT
TTATATTTTGTTTTGTGTTATTTTTTTCTTTAACATCCCTAAAATTTTCCTTACATGTTTTACTAGCCAG
ATTTTTCCTCCTCTCCTGACTACTCCCAGTCATAGCTGTCCCTCTTCTCTTATGGAGATCCCGAGCGGTG
CGTTTTTATGCTTGTAGTATTGTATAATGTTTTTAAGATCCAAGCTTCTGACCTCTTCTCTTCCTCCCAC
AGGGCCTCGAGACAATTGCATCGATGGTACCAGTGAAAGTCTGCAATGAATTCGAGTTGGCGCGCCTGTC
ATTCTAAATCTCTCTTTCAGCCTAAAGCTTTTTCCCCGTATCCCCCCAGGTGTCTGCAGGCTCAAAGAGC
AGCGAGAAGCGTTCAGAGGAAAGCGATCCCGTGCCACCTTCCCCGTGCCCGGGCTGTCCCCGCACGCTGC
CGGCTCGGGGATGCGGGGGGAGCGCCGGACCGGAGCGGAGCCCCGGGCGGCTCGCTGCTGCCCCCTAGCG
GGGGAGGGACGTAATTACATCCCTGGGGGCTTTGGGAGGGGGCTGTCCCCGTGAGCTCCCAGGCGCGCCT
GTCATTCTAAATCTCTCTTTCAGCCTAAAGCTTTTTCCCCGTATCCCCCCAGGTGTCTGCAGGCTCAAAG
AGCAGCGAGAAGCGTTCAGAGGAAAGCGATCCCGTGCCACCTTCCCCGTGCCCGGGCTGTCCCCGCACGC
TGCCGGCTCGGGGATGCGGGGGGAGCGCCGGACCGGAGCGGAGCCCCGGGCGGCTCGCTGCTGCCCCCTA
GCGGGGGAGGGACGTAATTACATCCCTGGGGGCTTTGGGGGGGGGCTGTCCCCGTGAGCTCCCAGGCGCG
CCAACTCGGTACCGTATCGATGTCGACGTTAACGCTAGTGATATCAACTTTGTATAGAAAAGTTGGCTCC
GAATTCGCCCTTGACAGCAGAGATCCAGTTTGGTTAATTAATTGGCTCCGGTGCCCGTCAGTGGGCAGAG
CGCACATCGCCCACAGTCCCCGAGAAGTTGTGGGGAGGGGTCGGCAATTGAACCGGTGCCTAGAGAAGGT
GGCGCGGGGTAAACTGGGAAAGTGATGTCGTGTACTGGCTCCGCCTTTTTCCCGAGGGTGGGGGAGAACC
GTATATAAGTGCAGTAGTCGCCGTGAACGTTCTTTTTCGCAACGGGTTTGCCGCCAGAACACAGGTAAGT
GCCGTGTGTGGTTCCCGCGGGCCTGGCCTCTTTACGGGTTATGGCCCTTGCGTGCCTTGAATTACTTCCA
CCTGGCTGCAGTACGTGATTCTTGATCCCGAGCTTCGGGTTGGAAGTGGGTGGGAGAGTTCGAGGCCTTG
CGCTTAAGGAGCCCCTTCGCCTCGTGCTTGAGTTGAGGCCTGGCCTGGGCGCTGGGGCCGCCGCGTGCGA
ATCTGGTGGCACCTTCGCGCCTGTCTCGCTGCTTTCGATAAGTCTCTAGCCATTTAAAATTTTTGATGAC
CTGCTGCGACGCTTTTTTTCTGGCAAGATAGTCTTGTAAATGCGGGCCAAGATCTGCACACTGGTATTTC
GGTTTTTGGGGCCGCGGGCGGCGACGGGGCCCGTGCGTCCCAGCGCACATGTTCGGCGAGGCGGGGCCTG
CGAGCGCGGCCACCGAGAATCGGACGGGGGTAGTCTCAAGCTGGCCGGCCTGCTCTGGTGCCTGGCCTCG
CGCCGCCGTGTATCGCCCCGCCCTGGGCGGCAAGGCTGGCCCGGTCGGCACCAGTTGCGTGAGCGGAAAG
ATGGCCGCTTCCCGGCCCTGCTGCAGGGAGCTCAAAATGGAGGACGCGGCGCTCGGGAGAGCGGGCGGGT
GAGTCACCCACACAAAGGAAAAGGGCCTTTCCGTCCTCAGCCGTCGCTTCATGTGACTCCACGGAGTACC
GGGCGCCGTCCAGGCACCTCGATTAGTTCTCGAGCTTTTGGAGTACGTCGTCTTTAGGTTGGGGGGAGGG
GTTTTATGCGATGGAGTTTCCCCACACTGAGTGGGTGGAGACTGAAGTTAGGCCAGCTTGGCACTTGATG
TAATTCTCCTTGGAATTTGCCCTTTTTGAGTTTGGATCTTGGTTCATTCTCAAGCCTCAGACAGTGGTTC
AAAGTTTTTTTCTTCCATTTCAGGTGTCGTGAGAAGGGCGAATTCGACCCAAGTTTGTACAAAAAAGCAG
GCTCGCCACCATGGTGAGCAAGGGCGAGGAGCTGTTCACCGGGGTGGTGCCCATCCTGGTCGAGCTGGAC
GGCGACGTAAACGGCCACAAGTTCAGCGTGAGGGGCGAGGGCGAGGGCGATGCCACCAACGGCAAGCTGA
CCCTGAAGTTCATCTGCACCACCGGCAAGCTGCCCGTGCCCTGGCCCACCCTCGTGACCACCCTGAGCCA
CGGCGTGCAGTGCTTCGCCCGCTACCCCGACCACATGAAGCAGCACGACTTCTTCAAGTCCGCCATGCCC
GAAGGCTACGTCCAGGAGCGCACCATCTTCTTCAAGGACGACGGCACCTACAAGACCCGCGCCGAGGTGA
AGTTCGAGGGCGACACCCTAGTGAACCGCATCGAGCTGAAGGGCGTCGACTTCAAGGAGGACGGCAACAT
CCTGGGGCACAAGCTGGAGTACAACTTCAACAGCCACAACATCTATATCATGGCCGTCAAGCAGAAGAAC
GGCATCAAGGTGAACTTCAAGATCCGCCACAACGTGGAGGACGGCAGCGTGCAGCTCGCCGACCACTACC
AGCAGAACACCCCCATCGGCGACGGCCCCGTGCTGCTGCCCGACAGCCACTACCTGAGCACCCAGTCCGT
GCTGAGCAAAGACCCCAACGAGAAGCGCGATCACATGGTCCTGCTGGAGTTCCGCACCGCCGCCGGGATC
ACTCTCGGCATGGACGAGCTGTACAAGTAATACCACCCAGCTTTCTTGTACAAAGTGGTACGCGTGAATT
CACTCCTCAGGTGCAGGCTGCCTATCAGAAGGTGGTGGCTGGTGTGGCCAATGCCCTGGCTCACAAATAC
CACTGAGATCTTTTTCCCTCTGCCAAAAATTATGGGGACATCATGAAGCCCCTTGAGCATCTGACTTCTG
GCTAATAAAGGAAATTTATTTTCATTGCAATAGTGTGTTGGAATTTTTTGTGTCTCTCACTCGGAAGGAC
ATATGGGAGGGCAAATCATTTAAAACATCAGAATGAGTATTTGGTTTAGAGTTTGGCAACATATGCCCAT
ATGCTGGCTGCCATGAACAAAGGTTGGCTATAAAGAGGTCATCAGTATATGAAACAGCCCCCTGCTGTCC
ATTCCTTATTCCATAGAAAAGCCTTGACTTGAGGTTAGATTTTTTTTATATTTTGTTTTGTGTTATTTTT
TTCTTTAACATCCCTAAAATTTTCCTTACATGTTTTACTAGCCAGATTTTTCCTCCTCTCCTGACTACTC
CCAGTCATAGCTGTCCCTCTTCTCTTATGGAGATCCCTCGACCTGCAGCCCAAGCTTGGCGTAATCATGG
TCATAGCTGTTTCCTGTGTGAAATTGTTATCCGCTCACAATTCCACACAACATACGAGCCGGAAGCATAA
AGTGTAAAGCCTGGGGTGCCTAATGAGTGAGCTAACTCACATTAATTGCGTTGCGCTCACTGCCCGCTTT
CCAGTCGGGAAACCTGTCGTGCCAGCGGATCGACAGTACTAAGCTTGGTCTAATACCCAATCTCTCGTCT
TATCCAGATGTTTTATACGCCTCTGGCCCGTGTCTCAAAATCTCTGATGTTACATTGCACAAGATAAAAT
AATATCATCATGAACAATAAAACTGTCTGCTTACATAAACAGTAATACAAGGGGTGTTATGAGCCATATT
CAACGGGAAACGTCGAGGCCGCGATTAAATTCCAACATGGATGCTGATTTATATGGGTATAAATGGGCTC
GCGATAATGTCGGGCAATCAGGTGCGACAATCTATCGCTTGTATGGGAAGCCCGATGCGCCAGAGTTGTT
TCTGAAACATGGCAAAGGTAGCGTTGCCAATGATGTTACAGATGAGATGGTCAGACTAAACTGGCTGACG
GAATTTATGCCTCTTCCGACCATCAAGCATTTTATCCGTACTCCTGATGATGCATGGTTACTCACCACTG
CGATCCCCGGAAAAACAGCATTCCAGGTATTAGAAGAATATCCTGATTCAGGTGAAAATATTGTTGATGC
GCTGGCAGTGTTCCTGCGCCGGTTGCATTCGATTCCTGTTTGTAATTGTCCTTTTAACAGCGATCGCGTA
TTTCGTCTCGCTCAGGCGCAATCACGAATGAATAACGGTTTGGTTGATGCGAGTGATTTTGATGACGAGC
GTAATGGCTGGCCTGTTGAACAAGTCTGGAAAGAAATGCATAAACTTTTGCCATTCTCACCGGATTCAGT
CGTCACTCATGGTGATTTCTCACTTGATAACCTTATTTTTGACGAGGGGAAATTAATAGGTTGTATTGAT
GTTGGACGAGTCGGAATCGCAGACCGATACCAGGATCTTGCCATCCTATGGAACTGCCTCGGTGAGTTTT
CTCCTTCATTACAGAAACGGCTTTTTCAAAAATATGGTATTGATAATCCTGATATGAATAAATTGCAGTT
TCATTTGATGCTCGATGAGTTTTTCTAATCAGAATTGGTTAATTGGTTGTAACACTGGCAGAGCATTACG
CTGACTTGACGGGACGGCGCAAGCTCATGACCAAAATCCCTTAACGTGAGTTACGCGTCGTTCCACTGAG
CGTCAGAGGTATCACTAGTATTACAGAGGTAAGTTATAACAGTCGCCTAACCC
