>Addgene plasmid #103377 | LSB-hsa-miR-26a-1-3p | depositor partial sequence | sequence record 195804 | hsa-miR-26a-1-3p target
CGTGCAAGTAACCAAGAATAGG
