>Addgene plasmid #103377 | LSB-hsa-miR-26a-1-3p | addgene partial sequence | sequence record 266943 | mKate2-F 5'-ACCCGCTAAGAACCTCAAGA-3'
AGGAGGCCGACAAAGAGACATACGTCGAGCAGCACGAGGTGGCTGTGGCCAGATACTGCGACCTCCCTAG
CAAACTGGGGCACAAACTTAATTGAGAATTCTACCACCCAGCTTTCTTGTACAAAGTGGTACGTCTCAAG
ACCAGAGGTCTCTGCTTTCAAGTAACGTGCAAGTAACCAAGAATAGGCGTGCAAGTAACCAAGAATAGGC
GTGCAAGTAACCAAGAATAGGCGTGCAAGTAACCAAGAATAGGCAACCAGAAGAGACCTGTGCTTCACTC
CTCAGGTGCAGGCTGCCTATCAGAAGGTGGTGGCTGGTGTGGCCAATGCCCTGGCTCACAAATACCACTG
AGATCTTTTTCCCTCTGCCAAAAATTATGGGGACATCATGAAGCCCCTTGAGCATCTGACTTCTGG
